Addgene plasmid #143001: TFORF2828
Purpose: Lentiviral vector for overexpressing transcription factor ORFs with unique 24-bp barcodes. Barcodes facilitate identification of transcription factors in pooled screens.
Depositing lab: Feng Zhang. Depositing organization: Broad Institute. Publication: A transcription factor atlas of directed differentiation. Joung J, Ma S, Tay T, Geiger-Schuller KR, Kirchgatterer PC, Verdine VK, Guo B, Arias-Garcia MA, Allen WE, Singh A, Kuksenko O, Abudayyeh OO, Gootenberg JS, Fu Z, Macrae RK, Buenrostro JD, Regev A, Zhang F. Cell. 2023 Jan 5;186(1):209-229.e26. doi: 10.1016/j.cell.2022.11.026. PubMed 36608654.
Backbone
  Vector backbone: pLX_TRC317
  Backbone manufacturer: Broad Institute Genetic Perturbation Platform
  Backbone size w/o insert (bp): 8264
  Vector type: Mammalian Expression, Lentiviral
  Selectable markers: Puromycin
Growth in bacteria
  Bacterial resistance: Ampicillin, 100 μg/mL
  Growth temperature: 37°C
  Growth strain: NEB Stable
  Copy number: High Copy
Gene/Insert
  Gene/Insert name: IKZF3
  Species: H. sapiens (human)
  Insert size (bp): 968
  Entrez Gene: IKZF3 (a.k.a. AIO, AIOLOS, IMD84, ZNFN1A3)
  Promoter: EF1a
  Cloning method: Unknown
  Sequencing primers: 5′ GGGTGGAGACTGAAGTTAGGCCAG; 3′ CACATAGCGTAAAAGGAGCAACATAG
Terms and licenses: Academic/Nonprofit Terms; Industry Terms: Not Available to Industry
Depositor comments: NM_001257413,ENST00000377952 . The transcription factor ORF portion of this plasmid was synthesized by Genewiz. Please test multiple small colonies in case of plasmid recombination. To make this collection available in a timely manner, a portion of this collection was not fully sequenced by Addgene. If an Addgene verified full plasmid sequence is not available, please contact us prior to placing an order to request the full sequence.
How to cite: TFORF2828 was a gift from Feng Zhang (Addgene plasmid # 143001 ; http://n2t.net/addgene:143001 ; RRID:Addgene_143001)
