[The description below was written by a language model from this plasmid's Addgene catalogue record and pLannotate feature annotations shown in this document.]
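Description:
TFORF2828 is a lentiviral mammalian expression plasmid built on the pLX_TRC317 backbone and carrying a human IKZF3 (Aiolos) open reading frame. It belongs to a barcoded transcription factor ORF collection in which each construct carries a unique 24-bp barcode, so that the overexpressed factor can be identified in pooled screens. In bacteria the plasmid is maintained by a high-copy ColE1/pUC-type origin and selected through the β-lactamase (AmpR) gene. An f1 origin and remnants of a lac/lacZα cloning region are also present in the backbone. The depositor notes a risk of recombination, as is common for LTR-containing plasmids.

The viral portion has a third-generation layout. An RSV promoter drives a truncated HIV-1 5' LTR, followed by the Ψ packaging signal with a gag fragment, the RRE for Rev-dependent export, a cPPT/CTS, and a self-inactivating ΔU3 3' LTR with a downstream SV40 polyadenylation signal. Within the transfer cassette, an SV40 early promoter/origin region lies upstream of the puromycin N-acetyltransferase gene, which allows selection of transduced cells. Downstream, the EF-1α promoter drives the IKZF3 ORF, and a WPRE follows to enhance transcript expression.

The annotation tool matched the insert to mouse Ikzf3 as two adjacent fragments. This reflects homology to the reference protein, since the record gives the species as human. The roughly 0.97 kb insert corresponds to a particular transcript isoform named in the depositor comments. The barcode is not annotated in the feature table, so its position cannot be read from the record. The short U6 promoter fragment between the ORF and the WPRE is probably a residual backbone sequence. The construct is intended for producing lentivirus to overexpress IKZF3, singly or in pooled directed-differentiation screens.
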