Features (pLannotate 1.2.2; 32 found; start..end, strand, type, name):
      5..231     +  promoter       RSV promoter: Rous sarcoma virus enhancer/promoter
    232..412     +  LTR            5' LTR (truncated): truncated 5' long terminal repeat (LTR) from HIV-1
    459..584     +  misc_feature   HIV-1 Ψ: packaging signal of human immunodeficiency virus type 1
    568..931     +  CDS            HIV-1 gag (fragment): gag protein from human immunodeficiency virus 1; gag
   1077..1310    +  misc_feature   RRE: The Rev response element (RRE) of HIV-1 allows for Rev-dependent mRNA export from the nucleus to the cytoplasm.
   1687..1713    +  CDS            Rev (fragment): human immunodeficiency virus 1 (HIV-1) Rev protein; rev; enhances nuclear export of unspliced and incompletely spliced viral mRNAs
   1720..1743    +  promoter       SV40 promoter (fragment): SV40 early promoter
   1744..1815    +  promoter       SV40 promoter (fragment): SV40 enhancer and early promoter
   1839..1974    +  rep_origin     SV40 ori: SV40 origin of replication
   2020..2616    +  CDS            PuroR (fragment): puromycin N-acetyltransferase; pac from Streptomyces; confers resistance to puromycin
   2665..2782    +  misc_feature   cPPT/CTS: central polypurine tract and central termination sequence of HIV-1
   2847..2913    +  CDS            small t antigen (fragment): SV40 (simian virus 40) small t antigen
   2920..4098    +  promoter       EF-1α promoter: strong constitutive promoter for human elongation factor EF-1α
   4115..4276    +  CDS            Ikzf3 (fragment): IKZF3_MOUSE - Also known as Zfpn1a3, Znfn1a3. Experimental evidence at protein level: Swiss-Prot protein existence level 1. Transcription factor that plays an important role in the regulation of lymphocyte differentiation. Binds to GGGAA. Plays an essential role in regulation of B-cell differentiation, proliferation and maturation to an effector state. Involved in regulating BCL2 expression and controlling apoptosis in T-cells in an IL2-dependent manner. From Mus musculus (Mouse).
   4277..4978    +  CDS            Ikzf3 (fragment): IKZF3_MOUSE - Also known as Zfpn1a3, Znfn1a3. Experimental evidence at protein level: Swiss-Prot protein existence level 1. Transcription factor that plays an important role in the regulation of lymphocyte differentiation. Binds to GGGAA. Plays an essential role in regulation of B-cell differentiation, proliferation and maturation to an effector state. Involved in regulating BCL2 expression and controlling apoptosis in T-cells in an IL2-dependent manner. From Mus musculus (Mouse).
   4994..5047    +  promoter       U6 promoter (fragment): RNA polymerase III promoter for human U6 snRNA
   5089..5677    +  misc_feature   WPRE: woodchuck hepatitis virus posttranscriptional regulatory element
   5728..5747    +  misc_feature   cPPT/CTS (fragment): central polypurine tract and central termination sequence of HIV-1
   5749..5982    +  LTR            3' LTR (ΔU3): self-inactivating 3' long terminal repeat (LTR) from HIV-1
   6060..6181    +  polyA_signal   SV40 poly(A) signal: SV40 polyadenylation signal
   6221..6356    +  rep_origin     SV40 ori: SV40 origin of replication
   6377..6395    -  promoter       T7 promoter: promoter for bacteriophage T7 RNA polymerase
   6403..6558    +  CDS            lacZα (fragment): LacZα fragment of β-galactosidase; lacZ fragment
   6563..6991    +  rep_origin     f1 ori (sequence partly withheld): f1 bacteriophage origin of replication; arrow indicates direction of (+) strand synthesis
   7044..7148    +  promoter       AmpR promoter: bla
   7149..8009    +  CDS            AmpR: β-lactamase; bla; confers resistance to ampicillin, carbenicillin, and related antibiotics
   8180..8768    +  rep_origin     ori: high-copy-number ColE1/pMB1/pBR322/pUC origin of replication
   8951..9043    +  CDS            lacI (fragment): lac repressor; lacI; The lac repressor binds to the lac operator to inhibit transcription in E. coli. This inhibition can be relieved by adding lactose or isopropyl-β-D-thiogalactopyranoside (IPTG).
   9056..9077    +  protein_bind   CAP binding site: CAP binding activates transcription in the presence of cAMP. E. coli catabolite activator protein
   9092..9122    +  promoter       lac promoter: promoter for the E. coli lac operon
   9130..9146    +  protein_bind   lac operator: The lac repressor binds to the lac operator to inhibit transcription in E. coli. This inhibition can be relieved by adding lactose or isopropyl-β-D-thiogalactopyranoside (IPTG). lac repressor encoded by lacI
   9191..9209    +  promoter       T3 promoter: promoter for bacteriophage T3 RNA polymerase
>Addgene plasmid #143001 | TFORF2828 | addgene full sequence | sequence record 397276 | Addgene NGS Result
TTAATGTAGTCTTATGCAATACTCTTGTAGTCTTGCAACATGGTAACGATGAGTTAGCAACATGCCTTAC
AAGGAGAGAAAAAGCACCGTGCATGCCGATTGGTGGAAGTAAGGTGGTACGATCGTGCCTTATTAGGAAG
GCAACAGACGGGTCTGACATGGATTGGACGAACCACTGAATTGCCGCATTGCAGAGATATTGTATTTAAG
TGCCTAGCTCGATACATAAACGGGTCTCTCTGGTTAGACCAGATCTGAGCCTGGGAGCTCTCTGGCTAAC
TAGGGAACCCACTGCTTAAGCCTCAATAAAGCTTGCCTTGAGTGCTTCAAGTAGTGTGTGCCCGTCTGTT
GTGTGACTCTGGTAACTAGAGATCCCTCAGACCCTTTTAGTCAGTGTGGAAAATCTCTAGCAGTGGCGCC
CGAACAGGGACTTGAAAGCGAAAGGGAAACCAGAGGAGCTCTCTCGACGCAGGACTCGGCTTGCTGAAGC
GCGCACGGCAAGAGGCGAGGGGCGGCGACTGGTGAGTACGCCAAAAATTTTGACTAGCGGAGGCTAGAAG
GAGAGAGATGGGTGCGAGAGCGTCAGTATTAAGCGGGGGAGAATTAGATCGCGATGGGAAAAAATTCGGT
TAAGGCCAGGGGGAAAGAAAAAATATAAATTAAAACATATAGTATGGGCAAGCAGGGAGCTAGAACGATT
CGCAGTTAATCCTGGCCTGTTAGAAACATCAGAAGGCTGTAGACAAATACTGGGACAGCTACAACCATCC
CTTCAGACAGGATCAGAAGAACTTAGATCATTATATAATACAGTAGCAACCCTCTATTGTGTGCATCAAA
GGATAGAGATAAAAGACACCAAGGAAGCTTTAGACAAGATAGAGGAAGAGCAAAACAAAAGTAAGACCAC
CGCACAGCAAGCGGCCGCTGATCTTCAGACCTGGAGGAGGAGATATGAGGGACAATTGGAGAAGTGAATT
ATATAAATATAAAGTAGTAAAAATTGAACCATTAGGAGTAGCACCCACCAAGGCAAAGAGAAGAGTGGTG
CAGAGAGAAAAAAGAGCAGTGGGAATAGGAGCTTTGTTCCTTGGGTTCTTGGGAGCAGCAGGAAGCACTA
TGGGCGCAGCGTCAATGACGCTGACGGTACAGGCCAGACAATTATTGTCTGGTATAGTGCAGCAGCAGAA
CAATTTGCTGAGGGCTATTGAGGCGCAACAGCATCTGTTGCAACTCACAGTCTGGGGCATCAAGCAGCTC
CAGGCAAGAATCCTGGCTGTGGAAAGATACCTAAAGGATCAACAGCTCCTGGGGATTTGGGGTTGCTCTG
GAAAACTCATTTGCACCACTGCTGTGCCTTGGAATGCTAGTTGGAGTAATAAATCTCTGGAACAGATTTG
GAATCACACGACCTGGATGGAGTGGGACAGAGAAATTAACAATTACACAAGCTTAATACACTCCTTAATT
GAAGAATCGCAAAACCAGCAAGAAAAGAATGAACAAGAATTATTGGAATTAGATAAATGGGCAAGTTTGT
GGAATTGGTTTAACATAACAAATTGGCTGTGGTATATAAAATTATTCATAATGATAGTAGGAGGCTTGGT
AGGTTTAAGAATAGTTTTTGCTGTACTTTCTATAGTGAATAGAGTTAGGCAGGGATATTCACCATTATCG
TTTCAGACCCACCTCCCAACCCCGAGGGGACCCATGCATTGCATCTCAATTAGTCAGCAACCAGGTGTGG
AAAGTCCCCAGGCTCCCCAGCAGGCAGAAGTATGCAAAGCATGCGTCTCAATTAGTCAGCAACCATAGTC
CCGCCCCTAACTCCGCCCATCCCGCCCCTAACTCCGCCCAGTTCCGCCCATTCTCCGCCCCATGGCTGAC
TAATTTTTTTTATTTATGCAGAGGCCGAGGCCGCCTCGGCCTCTGAGCTATTCCAGAAGTAGTGAGGAGG
CTTTTTTGGAGGCCTAGGCTTTTGCAAAAAGCTTTCTAGAGGTACCACCGGAGCTTACCATGACCGAGTA
CAAGCCCACGGTGCGCCTCGCCACCCGCGACGACGTCCCCAGGGCCGTACGCACCCTCGCCGCCGCGTTC
GCCGACTACCCCGCCACGCGCCACACCGTCGATCCGGACCGCCACATCGAGCGGGTCACCGAGCTGCAAG
AACTCTTCCTCACGCGCGTCGGGCTCGACATCGGCAAGGTGTGGGTCGCGGACGACGGCGCCGCCGTGGC
GGTCTGGACCACGCCGGAGAGCGTCGAAGCGGGGGCGGTGTTCGCCGAGATCGGCCCGCGCATGGCCGAG
TTGAGCGGTTCCCGGCTGGCCGCGCAGCAACAGATGGAAGGCCTCCTGGCGCCGCACCGGCCCAAGGAGC
CCGCGTGGTTCCTGGCCACCGTCGGCGTCTCGCCCGACCACCAGGGCAAGGGTCTGGGCAGCGCCGTCGT
GCTCCCCGGAGTGGAGGCGGCCGAGCGCGCCGGGGTGCCCGCCTTCCTGGAGACCTCCGCGCCCCGCAAC
CTCCCCTTCTACGAGCGGCTCGGCTTCACCGTCACCGCCGACGTCGAGGTGCCCGAAGGACCGCGCACCT
GGTGCATGACCCGCAAGCCCGGTGCCAGTTAACGAATTCTAGATCTTGAGACAAATGGCAGTATTCATCC
ACAATTTTAAAAGAAAAGGGGGGATTGGGGGGTACAGTGCAGGGGAAAGAATAGTAGACATAATAGCAAC
AGACATACAAACTAAAGAATTACAAAAACAAATTACAAAAATTCAAAATTTTCGGGTTTATTACAGGGAC
AGCAGAGATCCACTTTGGCGCCGGCTCGAGGCCTGCAGGTGCAAAGATGGATAAAGTTTTAAACAGAGAG
GAATCTTTGCAGCTAATGGACCTTCTAGGTCTTGAAAGGAGTGGGAATTGGCTCCGGTGCCCGTCAGTGG
GCAGAGCGCACATCGCCCACAGTCCCCGAGAAGTTGGGGGGAGGGGTCGGCAATTGAACCGGTGCCTAGA
GAAGGTGGCGCGGGGTAAACTGGGAAAGTGATGTCGTGTACTGGCTCCGCCTTTTTCCCGAGGGTGGGGG
AGAACCGTATATAAGTGCAGTAGTCGCCGTGAACGTTCTTTTTCGCAACGGGTTTGCCGCCAGAACACAG
GTAAGTGCCGTGTGTGGTTCCCGCGGGCCTGGCCTCTTTACGGGTTATGGCCCTTGCGTGCCTTGAATTA
CTTCCACCTGGCTGCAGTACGTGATTCTTGATCCCGAGCTTCGGGTTGGAAGTGGGTGGGAGAGTTCGAG
GCCTTGCGCTTAAGGAGCCCCTTCGCCTCGTGCTTGAGTTGAGGCCTGGCCTGGGCGCTGGGGCCGCCGC
GTGCGAATCTGGTGGCACCTTCGCGCCTGTCTCGCTGCTTTCGATAAGTCTCTAGCCATTTAAAATTTTT
GATGACCTGCTGCGACGCTTTTTTTCTGGCAAGATAGTCTTGTAAATGCGGGCCAAGATCTGCACACTGG
TATTTCGGTTTTTGGGGCCGCGGGCGGCGACGGGGCCCGTGCGTCCCAGCGCACATGTTCGGCGAGGCGG
GGCCTGCGAGCGCGGCCACCGAGAATCGGACGGGGGTAGTCTCAAGCTGGCCGGCCTGCTCTGGTGCCTG
GCCTCGCGCCGCCGTGTATCGCCCCGCCCTGGGCGGCAAGGCTGGCCCGGTCGGCACCAGTTGCGTGAGC
GGAAAGATGGCCGCTTCCCGGCCCTGCTGCAGGGAGCTCAAAATGGAGGACGCGGCGCTCGGGAGAGCGG
GCGGGTGAGTCACCCACACAAAGGAAAAGGGCCTTTCCGTCCTCAGCCGTCGCTTCATGTGACTCCACGG
AGTACCGGGCGCCGTCCAGGCACCTCGATTAGTTCTCGAGCTTTTGGAGTACGTCGTCTTTAGGTTGGGG
GGAGGGGTTTTATGCGATGGAGTTTCCCCACACTGAGTGGGTGGAGACTGAAGTTAGGCCAGCTTGGCAC
TTGATGTAATTCTCCTTGGAATTTGCCCTTTTTGAGTTTGGATCTTGGTTCATTCTCAAGCCTCAGACAG
TGGTTCAAAGTTTTTTTCTTCCATTTCAGGTGTCGTGAGGCTAGCACCGCCACCATGGAAGATATACAAA
CAAATGCGGAACTGAAAAGCACTCAGGAGCAGTCTGTGCCCGCAGAAAGTGCAGCGGTTTTGAATGACTA
CAGTTTAACCAAATCTCATGAAATGGAAAATGTGGACAGTGGAGAAGGCCCAGCCAATGAAGATGAAGAC
ATAGGAGGTGAGAAGCGCCACTGCTTTGATGTCAACTATAATTCAAGTTACATGTATGAGAAAGAGAGTG
AGCTCATACAGACCCGCATGATGGACCAAGCCATCAATAACGCCATCAGCTATCTTGGCGCCGAAGCCCT
GCGCCCCTTGGTCCAGACACCGCCTGCTCCCACCTCGGAGATGGTTCCAGTTATCAGCAGCATGTATCCC
ATAGCCCTCACCCGGGCTGAGATGTCAAACGGTGCCCCTCAAGAGCTGGAAAAGAAAAGCATCCACCTTC
CAGAGAAGAGCGTGCCTTCTGAGAGAGGCCTCTCTCCCAACAATAGTGGCCACGACTCCACGGACACTGA
CAGCAACCATGAAGAACGCCAGAATCACATCTATCAGCAAAATCACATGGTCCTGTCTCGGGCCCGCAAT
GGGATGCCACTTCTGAAGGAGGTTCCCCGCTCTTACGAACTCCTCAAGCCCCCGCCCATCTGCCCAAGAG
ACTCCGTCAAAGTGATCAACAAGGAAGGGGAGGTGATGGATGTGTATCGGTGTGACCACTGCCGCGTCCT
CTTCCTGGACTATGTGATGTTCACGATTCACATGGGCTGCCACGGCTTCCGTGACCCTTTCGAGTGTAAC
ATGTGTGGATATCGAAGCCATGATCGGTATGAGTTCTCGTCTCACATAGCCAGAGGAGAACACAGAGCCC
TGCTGAAGTAGTAATGAACTAGTCCGTAACTTGAAAGTATTTCGATTTCTTGGCTTTATATATCTTGTGG
AAAGGACGAGGTTACAACGAGTCATTGGCGGCAACGCGTTAAGTCGACAATCAACCTCTGGATTACAAAA
TTTGTGAAAGATTGACTGGTATTCTTAACTATGTTGCTCCTTTTACGCTATGTGGATACGCTGCTTTAAT
GCCTTTGTATCATGCTATTGCTTCCCGTATGGCTTTCATTTTCTCCTCCTTGTATAAATCCTGGTTGCTG
TCTCTTTATGAGGAGTTGTGGCCCGTTGTCAGGCAACGTGGCGTGGTGTGCACTGTGTTTGCTGACGCAA
CCCCCACTGGTTGGGGCATTGCCACCACCTGTCAGCTCCTTTCCGGGACTTTCGCTTTCCCCCTCCCTAT
TGCCACGGCGGAACTCATCGCCGCCTGCCTTGCCCGCTGCTGGACAGGGGCTCGGCTGTTGGGCACTGAC
AATTCCGTGGTGTTGTCGGGGAAATCATCGTCCTTTCCTTGGCTGCTCGCCTGTGTTGCCACCTGGATTC
TGCGCGGGACGTCCTTCTGCTACGTCCCTTCGGCCCTCAATCCAGCGGACCTTCCTTCCCGCGGCCTGCT
GCCGGCTCTGCGGCCTCTTCCGCGTCTTCGCCTTCGCCCTCAGACGAGTCGGATCTCCCTTTGGGCCGCC
TCCCCGCGTCGACTTTAAGACCAATGACTTACAAGGCAGCTGTAGATCTTAGCCACTTTTTAAAAGAAAA
GGGGGGACTGGAAGGGCTAATTCACTCCCAACGAAGACAAGATCTGCTTTTTGCTTGTACTGGGTCTCTC
TGGTTAGACCAGATCTGAGCCTGGGAGCTCTCTGGCTAACTAGGGAACCCACTGCTTAAGCCTCAATAAA
GCTTGCCTTGAGTGCTTCAAGTAGTGTGTGCCCGTCTGTTGTGTGACTCTGGTAACTAGAGATCCCTCAG
ACCCTTTTAGTCAGTGTGGAAAATCTCTAGCAGTACGTATAGTAGTTCATGTCATCTTATTATTCAGTAT
TTATAACTTGCAAAGAAATGAATATCAGAGAGTGAGAGGAACTTGTTTATTGCAGCTTATAATGGTTACA
AATAAAGCAATAGCATCACAAATTTCACAAATAAAGCATTTTTTTCACTGCATTCTAGTTGTGGTTTGTC
CAAACTCATCAATGTATCTTATCATGTCTGGCTCTAGCTATCCCGCCCCTAACTCCGCCCATCCCGCCCC
TAACTCCGCCCAGTTCCGCCCATTCTCCGCCCCATGGCTGACTAATTTTTTTTATTTATGCAGAGGCCGA
GGCCGCCTCGGCCTCTGAGCTATTCCAGAAGTAGTGAGGAGGCTTTTTTGGAGGCCTAGGGACGTACCCA
ATTCGCCCTATAGTGAGTCGTATTACGCGCGCTCACTGGCCGTCGTTTTACAACGTCGTGACTGGGAAAA
CCCTGGCGTTACCCAACTTAATCGCCTTGCAGCACATCCCCCTTTCGCCAGCTGGCGTAATAGCGAAGAG
GCCCGCACCGATCGCCCTTCCCAACAGTTGCGCAGCCTGAATGGCGAATGGG
[124 nt withheld, positions 6563-6686]
C
[91 nt withheld, positions 6688-6778]
A
[49 nt withheld, positions 6780-6828]
CCTTTGACGTTGGAGTCCACGTTCTTT
[37 nt withheld, positions 6856-6892]
ACCCTATCTCGGTCTATTCTTTTGATTTATAAGGGATTTTGCCGATTTCGGCCTATTGGTTAAAAAATGA
GCTGATTTAACAAAAATTTAACGCGAATTTTAACAAAATATTAACGCTTACAATTTAGGTGGCACTTTTC
GGGGAAATGTGCGCGGAACCCCTATTTGTTTATTTTTCTAAATACATTCAAATATGTATCCGCTCATGAG
ACAATAACCCTGATAAATGCTTCAATAATATTGAAAAAGGAAGAGTATGAGTATTCAACATTTCCGTGTC
GCCCTTATTCCCTTTTTTGCGGCATTTTGCCTTCCTGTTTTTGCTCACCCAGAAACGCTGGTGAAAGTAA
AAGATGCTGAAGATCAGTTGGGTGCACGAGTGGGTTACATCGAACTGGATCTCAACAGCGGTAAGATCCT
TGAGAGTTTTCGCCCCGAAGAACGTTTTCCAATGATGAGCACTTTTAAAGTTCTGCTATGTGGCGCGGTA
TTATCCCGTATTGACGCCGGGCAAGAGCAACTCGGTCGCCGCATACACTATTCTCAGAATGACTTGGTTG
AGTACTCACCAGTCACAGAAAAGCATCTTACGGATGGCATGACAGTAAGAGAATTATGCAGTGCTGCCAT
AACCATGAGTGATAACACTGCGGCCAACTTACTTCTGACAACGATCGGAGGACCGAAGGAGCTAACCGCT
TTTTTGCACAACATGGGGGATCATGTAACTCGCCTTGATCGTTGGGAACCGGAGCTGAATGAAGCCATAC
CAAACGACGAGCGTGACACCACGATGCCTGTAGCAATGGCAACAACGTTGCGCAAACTATTAACTGGCGA
ACTACTTACTCTAGCTTCCCGGCAACAATTAATAGACTGGATGGAGGCGGATAAAGTTGCAGGACCACTT
CTGCGCTCGGCCCTTCCGGCTGGCTGGTTTATTGCTGATAAATCTGGAGCCGGTGAGCGTGGGTCTCGCG
GTATCATTGCAGCACTGGGGCCAGATGGTAAGCCCTCCCGTATCGTAGTTATCTACACGACGGGGAGTCA
GGCAACTATGGATGAACGAAATAGACAGATCGCTGAGATAGGTGCCTCACTGATTAAGCATTGGTAACTG
TCAGACCAAGTTTACTCATATATACTTTAGATTGATTTAAAACTTCATTTTTAATTTAAAAGGATCTAGG
TGAAGATCCTTTTTGATAATCTCATGACCAAAATCCCTTAACGTGAGTTTTCGTTCCACTGAGCGTCAGA
CCCCGTAGAAAAGATCAAAGGATCTTCTTGAGATCCTTTTTTTCTGCGCGTAATCTGCTGCTTGCAAACA
AAAAAACCACCGCTACCAGCGGTGGTTTGTTTGCCGGATCAAGAGCTACCAACTCTTTTTCCGAAGGTAA
CTGGCTTCAGCAGAGCGCAGATACCAAATACTGTTCTTCTAGTGTAGCCGTAGTTAGGCCACCACTTCAA
GAACTCTGTAGCACCGCCTACATACCTCGCTCTGCTAATCCTGTTACCAGTGGCTGCTGCCAGTGGCGAT
AAGTCGTGTCTTACCGGGTTGGACTCAAGACGATAGTTACCGGATAAGGCGCAGCGGTCGGGCTGAACGG
GGGGTTCGTGCACACAGCCCAGCTTGGAGCGAACGACCTACACCGAACTGAGATACCTACAGCGTGAGCT
ATGAGAAAGCGCCACGCTTCCCGAAGGGAGAAAGGCGGACAGGTATCCGGTAAGCGGCAGGGTCGGAACA
GGAGAGCGCACGAGGGAGCTTCCAGGGGGAAACGCCTGGTATCTTTATAGTCCTGTCGGGTTTCGCCACC
TCTGACTTGAGCGTCGATTTTTGTGATGCTCGTCAGGGGGGCGGAGCCTATGGAAAAACGCCAGCAACGC
GGCCTTTTTACGGTTCCTGGCCTTTTGCTGGCCTTTTGCTCACATGTTCTTTCCTGCGTTATCCCCTGAT
TCTGTGGATAACCGTATTACCGCCTTTGAGTGAGCTGATACCGCTCGCCGCAGCCGAACGACCGAGCGCA
GCGAGTCAGTGAGCGAGGAAGCGGAAGAGCGCCCAATACGCAAACCGCCTCTCCCCGCGCGTTGGCCGAT
TCATTAATGCAGCTGGCACGACAGGTTTCCCGACTGGAAAGCGGGCAGTGAGCGCAACGCAATTAATGTG
AGTTAGCTCACTCATTAGGCACCCCAGGCTTTACACTTTATGCTTCCGGCTCGTATGTTGTGTGGAATTG
TGAGCGGATAACAATTTCACACAGGAAACAGCTATGACCATGATTACGCCAAGCGCGCAATTAACCCTCA
CTAAAGGGAACAAAAGCTGGAGCTGCAAGC
