>Addgene plasmid #143001 | TFORF2828 | depositor partial sequence | sequence record 281141 | Insert
ACCGCCACCATGGAAGATATACAAACAAATGCGGAACTGAAAAGCACTCAGGAGCAGTCTGTGCCCGCAG
AAAGTGCAGCGGTTTTGAATGACTACAGTTTAACCAAATCTCATGAAATGGAAAATGTGGACAGTGGAGA
AGGCCCAGCCAATGAAGATGAAGACATAGGAGGTGAGAAGCGCCACTGCTTTGATGTCAACTATAATTCA
AGTTACATGTATGAGAAAGAGAGTGAGCTCATACAGACCCGCATGATGGACCAAGCCATCAATAACGCCA
TCAGCTATCTTGGCGCCGAAGCCCTGCGCCCCTTGGTCCAGACACCGCCTGCTCCCACCTCGGAGATGGT
TCCAGTTATCAGCAGCATGTATCCCATAGCCCTCACCCGGGCTGAGATGTCAAACGGTGCCCCTCAAGAG
CTGGAAAAGAAAAGCATCCACCTTCCAGAGAAGAGCGTGCCTTCTGAGAGAGGCCTCTCTCCCAACAATA
GTGGCCACGACTCCACGGACACTGACAGCAACCATGAAGAACGCCAGAATCACATCTATCAGCAAAATCA
CATGGTCCTGTCTCGGGCCCGCAATGGGATGCCACTTCTGAAGGAGGTTCCCCGCTCTTACGAACTCCTC
AAGCCCCCGCCCATCTGCCCAAGAGACTCCGTCAAAGTGATCAACAAGGAAGGGGAGGTGATGGATGTGT
ATCGGTGTGACCACTGCCGCGTCCTCTTCCTGGACTATGTGATGTTCACGATTCACATGGGCTGCCACGG
CTTCCGTGACCCTTTCGAGTGTAACATGTGTGGATATCGAAGCCATGATCGGTATGAGTTCTCGTCTCAC
ATAGCCAGAGGAGAACACAGAGCCCTGCTGAAGTAGTAATGAACTAGTCCGTAACTTGAAAGTATTTCGA
TTTCTTGGCTTTATATATCTTGTGGAAAGGACGAGGTTACAACGAGTCATTGGCGGCA
