>Addgene plasmid #143001 | TFORF2828 | depositor partial sequence | sequence record 281142 | Barcode
GGTTACAACGAGTCATTGGCGGCA
